Addgene plasmid #138242: pFP.R372
Purpose: Expresses the split mCherry reporter interrupted by the PP-Phi artificially mini-intein (in cis)
Depositing lab: Baojun Wang. Depositing organization: University of Edinburgh. Publication: An expanded library of orthogonal split inteins enables modular multi-peptide assemblies. Pinto F, Thornton EL, Wang B. Nat Commun. 2020 Mar 23;11(1):1529. doi: 10.1038/s41467-020-15272-2. PubMed 32251274.
Backbone
  Vector backbone: pSB3T5
  Backbone manufacturer: BioBrick vector, IGEM registry
  Backbone size w/o insert (bp): 3252
  Total vector size (bp): 5725
  Vector type: Bacterial Expression, Synthetic Biology
Growth in bacteria
  Bacterial resistance: Tetracycline, 10 μg/mL
  Growth temperature: 37°C
  Growth strain: DH5alpha
  Copy number: Low Copy
Gene/Insert 1
  Gene/Insert name: araC
  Insert size (bp): 930
  Entrez Gene: araC (a.k.a. b0064, ECK0065)
  Promoter: iPC
  Cloning method: Gibson Cloning
  Sequencing primers: 5′ VF2 - TGCCACCTGACGTCTAAGAA
Gene/Insert 2
  Gene/Insert name: mCherryN(AGK).PP-Phi*.(SLT)mCherryC.H6
  Species: Synthetic
  Insert size (bp): 1251
  Promoter: P(araBAD)
  Tag / fusion protein: 6xHis (C terminal on insert)
  Cloning method: Gibson Cloning
  Sequencing primers: 5′ araC_F2 - AACCCACTGGTGATACCATTCG; 3′ VR - ATTACCGCCTTTGAGTGAGC
Terms and licenses: Academic/Nonprofit Terms; Industry Terms: Not Available to Industry
How to cite: pFP.R372 was a gift from Baojun Wang (Addgene plasmid # 138242 ; http://n2t.net/addgene:138242 ; RRID:Addgene_138242)
