[The description below was written by a language model from this plasmid's Addgene catalogue record and pLannotate feature annotations shown in this document.]
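Description:
pFP.R372 is a 5,725 bp bacterial expression plasmid for synthetic biology work in E. coli, built by Gibson assembly in the BioBrick vector pSB3T5. It replicates from the p15A origin, catalogued as low copy and compatible with ColE1-type plasmids, and is selected with tetracycline through a tet promoter-driven tetracycline efflux gene. The cloning region is bounded by the BioBrick prefix and suffix and insulated by flanking transcription terminators (T3Te, tonB, his operon). The annotation also picks up short fragments of β-lactamase, an RSF origin and bom; these appear to be backbone remnants rather than functional elements.

The payload is an arabinose-inducible reporter module. The araC regulator gene is encoded on the reverse strand, recorded as driven by its own promoter (listed as iPC), and is transcribed divergently from the araBAD promoter, which it controls in response to L-arabinose. Downstream of P(araBAD) sits a synthetic 1,251 bp open reading frame in which mCherry is split into N- and C-terminal fragments. The roughly 520 bp unannotated gap between the two mCherry fragments corresponds to the PP-Phi artificial mini-intein, with the junction residues AGK and SLT named in the insert acting as local extein context, and a C-terminal 6xHis tag ends the fusion. Because the intein is a single contiguous unit within one polypeptide, it acts in cis. Successful protein splicing should excise it and ligate the two halves into intact mCherry, so red fluorescence would report splicing activity, while the His tag allows detection or purification of precursor and spliced products. The construct comes from work characterising a library of orthogonal split inteins, where it presumably serves to test the splicing competence of PP-Phi.
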