Features (pLannotate 1.2.2; 16 found; start..end, strand, type, name):
     48..77      -  terminator     T3Te terminator: phage T3 early transcription terminator
    124..145     +  misc_feature   BioBrick prefix: BioBrick prefix for parts that do not start with "ATG"
    146..1024    -  CDS            araC: L-arabinose regulatory protein; araC
   1051..1335    +  promoter       araBAD promoter: araBAD; promoter of the L-arabinose operon of E. coli; the araC regulatory gene is transcribed in the opposite direction (Guzman et al., 1995)
   1365..1842    +  CDS            mCherry (fragment): monomeric derivative of DsRed fluorescent protein (Shaner et al., 2004) mammalian codon-optimized
   2364..2594    +  CDS            mCherry (fragment): monomeric derivative of DsRed fluorescent protein (Shaner et al., 2004) mammalian codon-optimized
   2619..2639    +  misc_feature   BioBrick suffix: universal suffix for all parts
   2675..2706    +  terminator     tonB terminator: bidirectional E. coli tonB-P14 transcription terminator
   2753..2793    -  terminator     bacterial terminator (fragment): putative bacterial transcription terminator
   2806..3051    +  CDS            bla(M) (fragment): β-lactamase lacking the signal sequence; bla(M); allows cytosolic expression of β-lactamase
   3217..3761    +  rep_origin     p15A ori: Plasmids containing the medium-copy-number p15A origin of replication can be propagated in E. coli cells that contain a second plasmid with the ColE1 origin.
   3849..3904    +  rep_origin     RSF ori (fragment): Plasmids containing the RSF 1030 origin of replication can be propagated in E. coli cells that contain additional plasmids with compatible origins.
   4003..4029    -  misc_feature   bom (fragment): basis of mobility region from pBR322
   4377..4405    +  promoter       tet promoter: E. coli promoter for tetracycline efflux protein gene
   4453..5641    +  CDS            TcR (fragment): tetracycline efflux protein; tet; confers resistance to tetracycline
   5654..5713    +  terminator     his operon terminator: This putative transcriptin terminator from the E. coli his operon has a 2-bp deletion introduced during synthesis. Its efficiency has not been determined.
>Addgene plasmid #138242 | pFP.R372 | addgene full sequence | sequence record 273479 | Addgene NGS Result
TGCCACCTGACGTCTAAGAAAAGGAATATTCAGCAATTTGCCCGTGCCGAAGAAAGGCCCACCCGTGAAG
GTGAGCCAGTGAGTTGATTGCTACGTAATTAGTTAGTTAGCCCTTAGTGACTCGAATTCGCGGCCGCTTC
TAGAGTTATGACAACTTGACGGCTACATCATTCACTTTTTCTTCACAACCGGCACGGAACTCGCTCGGGC
TGGCCCCGGTGCATTTTTTAAATACCCGCGAGAAATAGAGTTGATCGTCAAAACCAACATTGCGACCGAC
GGTGGCGATAGGCATCCGGGTGGTGCTCAAAAGCAGCTTCGCCTGGCTGATACGTTGGTCCTCGCGCCAG
CTTAAGACGCTAATCCCTAACTGCTGGCGGAAAAGATGTGACAGACGCGACGGCGACAAGCAAACATGCT
GTGCGACGCTGGCGATATCAAAATTGCTGTCTGCCAGGTGATCGCTGATGTACTGACAAGCCTCGCGTAC
CCGATTATCCATCGGTGGATGGAGCGACTCGTTAATCGCTTCCATGCGCCGCAGTAACAATTGCTCAAGC
AGATTTATCGCCAGCAGCTCCGAATAGCGCCCTTCCCCTTGCCCGGCGTTAATGATTTGCCCAAACAGGT
CGCTGAAATGCGGCTGGTGCGCTTCATCCGGGCGAAAGAACCCCGTATTGGCAAATATTGACGGCCAGTT
AAGCCATTCATGCCAGTAGGCGCGCGGACGAAAGTAAACCCACTGGTGATACCATTCGCGAGCCTCCGGA
TGACGACCGTAGTGATGAATCTCTCCTGGCGGGAACAGCAAAATATCACCCGGTCGGCAAACAAATTCTC
GTCCCTGATTTTTCACCACCCCCTGACCGCGAATGGTGAGATTGAGAATATAACCTTTCATTCCCAGCGG
TCGGTCGATAAAAAAATCGAGATAACCGTTGGCCTCAATCGGCGTTAAACCCGCCACCAGATGGGCATTA
AACGAGTATCCCGGCAGCAGGGGATCATTTTGCGCTTCAGCCATACTTTTCATACTCCCGCCATTCAGAG
AAGAAACCAATTGTCCATATTGCATCAGACATTGCCGTCACTGCGTCTTTTACTGGCTCTTCTCGCTAAC
CAAACCGGTAACCCCGCTTATTAAAAGCATTCTGTAACAAAGCGGGACCAAAGCCATGACAAAAACGCGT
AACAAAAGTGTCTATAATCACGGCAGAAAAGTCCACATTGATTATTTGCACGGCGTCACACTTTGCTATG
CCATAGCATTTTTATCCATAAGATTAGCGGATCCTACCTGACGCTTTTTATCGCAACTCTCTACTGTTTC
TCCATTACTAGAGATTAAAGAGGAGAAATACTAGATGGTGAGCAAGGGCGAAGAAGACAACATGGCCATC
ATCAAGGAGTTCATGCGCTTCAAGGTGCACATGGAGGGCTCCGTGAACGGCCACGAGTTCGAGATCGAGG
GCGAGGGCGAGGGCCGCCCCTACGAGGGCACCCAGACCGCCAAGCTGAAGGTGACCAAGGGTGGCCCCCT
GCCCTTCGCCTGGGACATCCTGTCCCCTCAGTTCATGTACGGCTCCAAGGCCTACGTGAAGCACCCCGCC
GACATCCCCGACTACTTGAAGCTGTCCTTCCCCGAGGGCTTCAAGTGGGAGCGCGTGATGAACTTCGAGG
ACGGCGGCGTGGTGACCGTGACCCAGGACTCCTCCTTGCAGGACGGCGAGTTCATCTACAAGGTGAAGCT
GCGCGGCACCAACTTCCCCTCCGACGGCCCCGTAATGCAGAAGAAGACCATGGGCTGGGAGGCCTCCTCC
GAGCGGATGTACCCCGAGGACGCAGGCAAGGCAGGAGTGCTGTCGTCGAAAATAAAAATCCCTGGGGGGT
GGAAAACGATGGGCAATATCCGCGTTGGCGATGAAGTAGTGACACCGGACGGCGGCACAGCGAAGGTGTT
AGCCGTTCATCCGCAAGGCGTAACCAAAGTTGTCCGTGTGCATTTCAAAGATGGCCGCTATACTGATGTC
TCCCCCGATCACCTCTGGAAAGTGAGGCGTCATCACTGGTGTAATGATAAAGCGATGGCGAAACTGACTC
GGGAAGAGGTTGAGGAGCGTGTGTGGAGAGTGATAACTACGAATGAGCTGAAAGATTATATTGGACTTTC
CACAAAAGTTTATGTTCAACTGATAGAGCCCGAACGTGGCTCGGCGGGCTCAGCCGCGGGCTCAGGTACA
CTCCGTCTTCAAGTTACACATATTGAGGAGCGTCCAGACGAAGAGACACAGTGCATTACCATCGACCATC
CGGATCATTTGTATATTACTGATGATTTCATCGTTACGCACAACTCCCTTACTGGCGCCCTGAAGGGCGA
GATCAAGCAGAGGCTGAAGCTGAAGGACGGCGGCCACTACGACGCTGAGGTCAAGACCACCTACAAGGCC
AAGAAGCCCGTGCAGCTGCCCGGCGCCTACAACGTCAACATCAAGTTGGACATCACCTCCCACAACGAGG
ACTACACCATCGTGGAACAGTACGAACGCGCCGAGGGCCGCCACTCCACCGGCGGCATGGACGAGCTGTA
CAAGCATCATCACCATCACCACTAATAATACTAGTAGCGGCCGCTGCAGGAGTCACTAAGGGTTAGTTAG
TTAGATTAGCAGAAAGTCAAAAGCCTCCGACCGGAGGCTTTTGACTAAAACTTCCCTTGGGGTTATCATT
GGGGCTCACTCAAAGGCGGTAATCAGATAAAAAAAATCCTTAGCTTTCGCTAAGGATGATTTCTGCTAGA
GATGGAATAGACTGGATGGAGGCGGATAAAGTTGCAGGACCACTTCTGCGCTCGGCCCTTCCGGCTGGCT
GGTTTATTGCTGATAAATCTGGAGCCGGTGAGCGTGGGTCTCGCGGTATCATTGCAGCACTGGGGCCAGA
TGGTAAGCCCTCCCGTATCGTAGTTATCTACACGACGGGGAGTCAGGCAACTATGGATGAACGAAATAGA
CAGATCGCTGAGATAGGTGCCTCACTGATTAAGCATTGGTAACTGTCAGACCAAGTTTACTCATATATAC
TTTAGATTGATTTAAAACTTCATTTTTAATTTAAAAGGATCTAGGTGAAGATCCTTTTTGATAATCTCAT
GACCAAAATCCCTTAACGTGAGTTTTCGTTCCACTGAGCGTCAGACCCCTTAATAAGATGATCTTCTTGA
GATCGTTTTGGTCTGCGCGTAATCTCTTGCTCTGAAAACGAAAAAACCGCCTTGCAGGGCGGTTTTCGAA
GGTTCTCTGAGCTACCAACTCTTTGAACCGAGGTAACTGGCTTGGAGGAGCGCAGTCACCAAAACTTGTC
CTTTCAGTTTAGCCTTAACCGGCGCATGACTTCAAGACTAACTCCTCTAAATCAATTACCAGTGGCTGCT
GCCAGTGGTGCTTTTGCATGTCTTTCCGGGTTGGACTCAAGACGATAGTTACCGGATAAGGCGCAGCGGT
CGGACTGAACGGGGGGTTCGTGCATACAGTCCAGCTTGGAGCGAACTGCCTACCCGGAACTGAGTGTCAG
GCGTGGAATGAGACAAACGCGGCCATAACAGCGGAATGACACCGGTAAACCGAAAGGCAGGAACAGGAGA
GCGCACGAGGGAGCCGCCAGGGGGAAACGCCTGGTATCTTTATAGTCCTGTCGGGTTTCGCCACCACTGA
TTTGAGCGTCAGATTTCGTGATGCTTGTCAGGGGGGCGGAGCCTATGGAAAAACGGCTTTGCCGCGGCCC
TCTCACTTCCCTGTTAAGTATCTTCCTGGCATCTTCCAGGAAATCTCCGCCCCGTTCGTAAGCCATTTCC
GCTCGCCGCAGTCGAACGACCGAGCGTAGCGAGTCAGTGAGCGAGGAAGCGGAATATATCCTGTATCACA
TATTCTGCTGACGCACCGGTGCAGCCTTTTTTCTCCTGCCACATGAAGCACTTCACTGACACCCTCATCA
GTGCCAACATAGTAAGCCAGTATACACTCCGCTAGCGCTGAGGTCTGCCTCGTGAAGAAGGTGTTGCTGA
CTCATACCAGGCCTGAATCGCCCCATCATCCAGCCAGAAAGTGAGGGAGCCACGGTTGATGAGAGCTTTG
TTGTAGGTGGACCAGTTGGTGATTTTGAACTTTTGCTTTGCCACGGAACGGTCTGCGTTGTCGGGAAGAT
GCGTGATCTGATCCTTCAACTCAGCAAAAGTTCGATTTATTCAACAAAGCCACGTTGTGTCTCAAAATCT
CTGATGTTACATTGCACAAGATAAAAATATATCATCATGAACAATAAAACTGTCTGCTTACATAAACAGT
AATACAAGGGGTGTTTACTAGAGGAGATTCTCATGTTTGACAGCTTATCATCGATAAGCTTTAATGCGGT
AGTTTATCACAGTTAAATTGCTAACGCAGTCAGGCACCGTGTATGAAATCTAACAATGCGCTCATCGTCA
TTCTCGGCACCGTCACCCTGGACGCTGTAGGCATAGGCTTGGTTATGCCGGTACTGCCGGGCCTCTTGCG
GGATATCGTCCATTCCGACAGTATTGCCAGTCACTATGGCGTGCTGCTTGCGCTCTATGCGTTGATGCAA
TTTCTTTGCGCACCCGTTCTCGGAGCCCTGTCCGACCGCTTTGGCCGCCGTCCAGTCCTGCTCGCTTCGC
TCCTTGGAGCCACTATCGACTACGCGATCATGGCGACCACACCCGTCCTGTGGATTCTCTACGCCGGACG
CATCGTGGCGGGCATCACGGGTGCCACAGGTGCGGTTGCTGGTGCCTATATCGCCGACATCACCGATGGG
GAAGATCGGGCTCGCCACTTCGGGCTCATGAGCGCTTGTTTCGGCGTGGGTATGGTGGCAGGCCCCGTGG
CCGGGGGACTGTTGGGTGCCATCTCCTTGCATGCACCATTCCTTGCGGCGGCGGTGCTCAACGGCCTCAA
CCTCCTCCTGGGCTGCTTCCTTATGCAGGAATCGCATAAGGGAGAGCGCCGTCCGATGCCCTTGCGTGCC
TTCAATCCAGTCAGCTCCTTCCGGTGGGCGCGGGGCATGACTATCGTCGCCGCACTTATGACTGTTTTCT
TTATCATGCAACTCGTAGGACAGGTTCCGGCAGCGCTCTGGGTCATTTTCGGCGAGGACCGCTTTCGCTG
GAGCGCGACGATGATCGGCCTGTCGCTTGCGGTATTCGGAATCTTGCACGCCCTCGCTCAAGCCTTCGTC
ACGGGCCCCGCCACCAAACGTTTCGGCGAGAAGCAGGCCATTATCGCGGGCATGGCGGCCGACGCGCTGG
GCTACGTCTTGCTGGCGTTCGCGACGCGCGGCTGGATGGCCTTCCCCATTATGATTCTTCTCGCTTCCGG
CGGCATCGGTATGCCCGCGTTGCAGGCCATGCTGTCCCGCCAAGTAGATGACGACCATCAGGGACAGCTT
CAAGGGTCGCTCGCGGCTCTTACCAGCCTCACTTCGATCATTGGACCGCTGATCGTCACGGCGATTTATG
CCGCCTCGGCGAGCACATGGAACGGGTTGGCATGGATTGTAGGTGCCGCCCTTTACCTTGTCTGCCTCCC
CGCGTTGCGTCGCGGTGCATGGAGCCGGGCCACCTCGACCTAATAATACTAGCTCCGGCAAAAAAACGGG
CAAGGTGTCACCACCCTGCCCTTTTTCTTTAAAACCGAAAAGATTACTTCGCGTT
